Addgene plasmid #195138: EF1a_Puro_Telo_v1
Purpose: ~100 repeats of the human telomere seed sequence fused to the puromycin resistance gene; digest with BstZ17I-HF and KpnI-HF to obtain transfectable construct for chromosomal arm loss induction
Depositing lab: Jason Sheltzer. Depositing organization: Cold Spring Harbor Laboratory. Publication: Oncogene-like addiction to aneuploidy in human cancers. Girish V, Lakhani AA, Thompson SL, Scaduto CM, Brown LM, Hagenson RA, Sausville EL, Mendelson BE, Kandikuppa PK, Lukow DA, Yuan ML, Stevens EC, Lee SN, Schukken KM, Akalu SM, Vasudevan A, Zou C, Salovska B, Li W, Smith JC, Taylor AM, Martienssen RA, Liu Y, Sun R, Sheltzer JM. Science. 2023 Jul 6:eadg4521. doi: 10.1126/science.adg4521. PubMed 37410869.
Backbone
  Vector backbone: TelCas_ATmap
  Vector type: Mammalian Expression
  Selectable markers: mCherry
Growth in bacteria
  Bacterial resistance: Ampicillin, 100 μg/mL
  Growth temperature: 30°C
  Growth strain: NEB Stable
  Copy number: Low Copy
Gene/Insert
  Gene/Insert name: Telomere
  Species: H. sapiens (human)
  Entrez Gene: RTEL1 (a.k.a. C20orf41, DKCA4, DKCB5, NHL, PFBMFT3, RTEL)
  Cloning method: Restriction Enzyme; 5′ cloning site Unknown (unknown if destroyed)
Resource information
  A portion of this plasmid was derived from a plasmid made by: The telomere seed sequence was a generous gift from Alison Taylor.
Terms and licenses: Academic/Nonprofit Terms; Industry Terms: Not Available to Industry
Depositor comments: Please visit https://doi.org/10.1101/2023.01.09.523344 for bioRxiv preprint.
How to cite: EF1a_Puro_Telo_v1 was a gift from Jason Sheltzer (Addgene plasmid # 195138 ; http://n2t.net/addgene:195138 ; RRID:Addgene_195138)
