[The description below was written by a language model from this plasmid's Addgene catalogue record and pLannotate feature annotations shown in this document.]
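Description:
EF1a_Puro_Telo_v1 is a 6,458 nt mammalian construct built on the TelCas_ATmap backbone, which the feature table shows to be pBluescript-like: it carries fragments of the pBluescript multiple cloning site, flanking T3 and T7 promoters, lac regulatory remnants and a lacZα fragment, an f1 origin, a ColE1/pUC-type origin and an ampicillin resistance gene (β-lactamase) for selection in E. coli. Although the origin is of the high-copy type, the catalogue lists the plasmid as low copy and specifies a recombination-deficient stable strain, consistent with the need to maintain a long tandem repeat.

The payload is an array of roughly 100 repeats of the human telomere seed sequence joined to a puromycin resistance cassette. The annotation does not label the repeats, but an unannotated gap of about 1 kb (roughly positions 1,827–2,807) lies directly beside a reverse-strand PuroR coding sequence driven by the EF-1α core promoter, and this is the likely location of the telomeric array. A second puromycin cassette, with a mouse PGK promoter, PuroR and the PGK polyadenylation signal, sits on the other side of that gap, presumably inherited from the backbone. The catalogue lists mCherry as a selectable marker, yet no mCherry feature is annotated. The RTEL1 gene link also appears to be an automatic association rather than an actual insert.

According to the record, the plasmid is not transfected intact. Digestion with BstZ17I and KpnI releases a linear fragment that is introduced into human cells to induce loss of a chromosome arm, with puromycin selecting for cells that retain the fragment. The telomere seed would cap a truncated chromosome end, supporting engineered aneuploidy studies in cancer cells.
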