Features (pLannotate 1.2.2; 19 found; start..end, strand, type, name):
     35..53      +  promoter       T3 promoter: promoter for bacteriophage T3 RNA polymerase
     66..90      +  misc_feature   MCS (fragment): pBluescript multiple cloning site
    115..614     +  promoter       PGK promoter: mouse phosphoglycerate kinase 1 promoter
    654..1253    +  CDS            PuroR: puromycin N-acetyltransferase; pac from Streptomyces alboniger; confers resistance to puromycin
   1331..1783    +  polyA_signal   PGK poly(A) signal: mouse phosphoglycerate kinase 1 polyadenylation signal
   1801..1826    +  misc_feature   MCS (fragment): pBluescript multiple cloning site
   2808..2847    +  misc_feature   MCS (fragment): pBluescript multiple cloning site
   2848..3447    -  CDS            PuroR: puromycin N-acetyltransferase; pac from Streptomyces alboniger; confers resistance to puromycin
   3448..3659    -  promoter       EF-1α core promoter: core promoter for human elongation factor EF-1α
   3679..3697    -  promoter       T7 promoter: promoter for bacteriophage T7 RNA polymerase
   3705..3860    +  CDS            lacZα (fragment): LacZα fragment of β-galactosidase; lacZ fragment
   3865..4293    +  rep_origin     f1 ori (sequence partly withheld): f1 bacteriophage origin of replication; arrow indicates direction of (+) strand synthesis
   4346..4450    +  promoter       AmpR promoter: bla
   4451..5311    +  CDS            AmpR: β-lactamase; bla; confers resistance to ampicillin, carbenicillin, and related antibiotics
   5482..6070    +  rep_origin     ori: high-copy-number ColE1/pMB1/pBR322/pUC origin of replication
   6253..6345    +  CDS            lacI (fragment): lac repressor; lacI; The lac repressor binds to the lac operator to inhibit transcription in E. coli. This inhibition can be relieved by adding lactose or isopropyl-β-D-thiogalactopyranoside (IPTG).
   6358..6379    +  protein_bind   CAP binding site: CAP binding activates transcription in the presence of cAMP. E. coli catabolite activator protein
   6394..6424    +  promoter       lac promoter: promoter for the E. coli lac operon
   6432..6448    +  protein_bind   lac operator: The lac repressor binds to the lac operator to inhibit transcription in E. coli. This inhibition can be relieved by adding lactose or isopropyl-β-D-thiogalactopyranoside (IPTG). lac repressor encoded by lacI
>Addgene plasmid #195138 | EF1a_Puro_Telo_v1 | addgene full sequence | sequence record 383996 | Addgene NGS Result
GAAACAGCTATGACCATGATTACGCCAAGCGCGCAATTAACCCTCACTAAAGGGAACAAAAGCTGGAGCT
CCACCGCGGTGGCGGCCGCTATTCGTCGACCTCGAAATTCTACCGGGTAGGGGAGGCGCTTTTCCCAAGG
CAGTCTGGAGCATGCGCTTTAGCAGCCCCGCTGGGCACTTGGCGCTACACAAGTGGCCTCTGGCCTCGCA
CACATTCCACATCCACCGGTAGGCGCCAACCGGCTCCGTTCTTTGGTGGCCCCTTCGCGCCACCTTCTAC
TCCTCCCCTAGTCAGGAAGTTCCCCCCCGCCCCGCAGCTCGCGTCGTGCAGGACGTGACAAATGGAAGTA
GCACGTCTCACTAGTCTCGTGCAGATGGACAGCACCGCTGAGCAATGGAAGCGGGTAGGCCTTTGGGGCA
GCGGCCAATAGCAGCTTTGCTCCTTCGCTTTCTGGGCTCAGAGGCTGGGAAGGGGTGGGTCCGGGGGCGG
GCTCAGGGGCGGGCTCAGGGGCGGGGCGGGCGCCCGAAGGTCCTCCGGAGGCCCGGCATTCTGCACGCTT
CAAAAGCGCACGTCTGCCGCGCTGTTCTCCTCTTCCTCATCTCCGGGCCTTTCGACCTGCATCCATCTAG
ATCTCGAGCAGCTGAAGCTTACCATGACCGAGTACAAGCCCACGGTGCGCCTCGCCACCCGCGACGACGT
CCCCAGGGCCGTACGCACCCTCGCCGCCGCGTTCGCCGACTACCCCGCCACGCGCCACACCGTCGATCCG
GACCGCCACATCGAGCGGGTCACCGAGCTGCAAGAACTCTTCCTCACGCGCGTCGGGCTCGACATCGGCA
AGGTGTGGGTCGCGGACGACGGCGCCGCGGTGGCGGTCTGGACCACGCCGGAGAGCGTCGAAGCGGGGGC
GGTGTTCGCCGAGATCGGCCCGCGCATGGCCGAGTTGAGCGGTTCCCGGCTGGCCGCGCAGCAACAGATG
GAAGGCCTCCTGGCGCCGCACCGGCCCAAGGAGCCCGCGTGGTTCCTGGCCACCGTCGGCGTCTCGCCCG
ACCACCAGGGCAAGGGTCTGGGCAGCGCCGTCGTGCTCCCCGGAGTGGAGGCGGCCGAGCGCGCCGGGGT
GCCCGCCTTCCTGGAGACCTCCGCGCCCCGCAACCTCCCCTTCTACGAGCGGCTCGGCTTCACCGTCACC
GCCGACGTCGAGGTGCCCGAAGGACCGCGCACCTGGTGCATGACCCGCAAGCCCGGTGCCTGACGCCCGC
CCCACGACCCGCAGCGCCCGACCGAAAGGAGCGCACGACCCCATGCATCGATGATATCAGATCCCCGGGA
TGCAGAAATTGATGATCTATTAAACAATAAAGATGTCCACTAAAATGGAAGTTTTTCCTGTCATACTTTG
TTAAGAAGGGTGAGAACAGAGTACCTACATTTTGAATGGAAGGATTGGAGCTACGGGGGTGGGGGTGGGG
TGGGATTAGATAAATGCCTGCTCTTTACTGAAGGCTCTTTACTATTGCTTTATGATAATGTTTCATAGTT
GGATATCATAATTTAAACAAGCAAAACCAAATTAAGGGCCAGCTCATTCCTCCCACTCATGATCTATAGA
TCTATAGATCTCTCGTGGGATCATTGTTTTTCTCTTGATTCCCACTTTGTGGTTCTAAGTACTGTGGTTT
CCAAATGTGTCAGTTTCATAGCCTGAAGAACGAGATCAGCAGCCTCTGTTCCACATACACTTCATTCTCA
GTATTGTTTTGCCAAGTTCTAATTCCATCAGAAGCTGGTCGACTCTAGATGCGGCCGCTCTAGAACTAGT
GGATCCGTATACCATGAATTCGATCCCTAACCCTAACCCTAACCCTAACCCTAACCCTAACCCTAACCCT
AACCCTAACCCTAACCCTAACCCTAACCCTAACCCTAACCCTAACCCTAACCCTAACCCTAACCCTAACC
CTAACCCTAACCCTAACCCTAACCCTAACCCTAACCCTAACCCTAACCCTAACCCTAACCCTAACCCTAA
CCCTAACCCTAACCCTAACCCTAACCCTAACCCTAACCCTAACCCTAACCCTAACCCTAACACTAACCCT
AACCCTAACCCTAACCCTAACCCTAACCCTAACCCTAACCCTAACCCTAACCCTAACCCTAACCCTAACC
CTAACCCTAACCCTAACCCTAACCCTAACCCTAACCCTAACCCTAACCCTAACCCTAACCCTAACCCTAA
CCCTAACCCTAACCCTAACCCTAACCCTAACCCTAACCCTAACCCTAACCCTAACCCTAACCCTAACCCT
AACCCTAACCCTAACCCTAACCCTAACCCTAACCCTAACCCTAACCCTAACCCTAACCCTAACCCTAACC
MTAACCCTAACCCTAACCCTAACCCTAACCCTAACCCTAACCCTAACCCTACACCCTAACCCTAACCCTA
ACCCTAACCCTAACCCTAACCCTAACCCTAACCCTAACCCTAACCCTAACCCTAACCCTAACCCTAACCC
TAACCCTAACCCTAACCCTAACCCTAACCCTAACCCTAACCCTAACCCTAACCCTAACCCTAACCCTAAC
CCTAACCCTAACCCTAACCCTAACCCTAACCCTAACCCTAACCCTAACCCTAACCCTAACCCTAACCCTA
ACCCTAACCCTAACCCTAACCCTAACCCTAACCYTAACCCTAACCCTAACCCTAACCCTAACCCTAACCC
TAACCCTAACCCTAACCCTAACCCTAACCCTAACCCTAACCCTAACCCTAACCCTAACCCTAACCCTAAC
CCTAACCATCAAGCTTATCGATACCGTCGACCTCGAGGGGGGGCCCGTCAGGCACCGGGCTTGCGGGTCA
TGCACCAGGTGCGCGGTCCTTCGGGCACCTCGACGTCGGCGGTGACGGTGAAGCCGAGCCGCTCGTAGAA
GGGGAGGTTGCGGGGCGCGGAGGTCTCCAGGAAGGCGGGCACCCCGGCGCGCTCGGCCGCCTCCACTCCG
GGGAGCACGACGGCGCTGCCCAGACCCTTGCCCTGGTGGTCGGGCGAGACGCCGACGGTGGCCAGGAACC
ACGCGGGCTCCTTGGGCCGGTGCGGCGCCAGGAGGCCTTCCATCTGTTGCTGCGCGGCCAGCCGGGAACC
GCTCAACTCGGCCATGCGCGGGCCGATCTCGGCGAACACCGCCCCCGCTTCGACGCTCTCCGGCGTGGTC
CAGACCGCCACCGCGGCGCCGTCGTCCGCGACCCACACCTTGCCGATGTCGAGCCCGACGCGCGTGAGGA
AGAGTTCTTGCAGCTCGGTGACCCGCTCGATGTGGCGGTCCGGGTCGACGGTGTGGCGCGTGGCGGGGTA
GTCGGCGAACGCGGCGGCGAGGGTGCGTACGGCCCGGGGGACGTCGTCGCGGGTGGCGAGGCGCACCGTG
GGCTTGTACTCGGTCATCTGTGTTCTGGCGGCAAACCCGTTGCGAAAAAGAACGTTCACGGCGACTACTG
CACTTATATACGGTTCTCCCCCACCCTCGGGAAAAAGGCGGAGCCAGTACACGACATCACTTTCCCAGTT
TACCCCGCGCCACCTTCTCTAGGCACCGGTTCAATTGCCGACCCCTCCCCCCAACTTCTCGGGGACTGTG
GGCGATGTGCGCTCTGCCCGGTACCGTACCCAATTCGCCCTATAGTGAGTCGTATTACGCGCGCTCACTG
GCCGTCGTTTTACAACGTCGTGACTGGGAAAACCCTGGCGTTACCCAACTTAATCGCCTTGCAGCACATC
CCCCTTTCGCCAGCTGGCGTAATAGCGAAGAGGCCCGCACCGATCGCCCTTCCCAACAGTTGCGCAGCCT
GAATGGCGAATGGG
[124 nt withheld, positions 3865-3988]
C
[91 nt withheld, positions 3990-4080]
A
[49 nt withheld, positions 4082-4130]
CCTTTGACGTTGGAGTCCACGTTCTTT
[37 nt withheld, positions 4158-4194]
ACCCTATCTCGGTCTATTCTTTTGATTTATAAGGGATTTTGCCGATTTCGGCCTATTGGTTAAAAAATGA
GCTGATTTAACAAAAATTTAACGCGAATTTTAACAAAATATTAACGCTTACAATTTAGGTGGCACTTTTC
GGGGAAATGTGCGCGGAACCCCTATTTGTTTATTTTTCTAAATACATTCAAATATGTATCCGCTCATGAG
ACAATAACCCTGATAAATGCTTCAATAATATTGAAAAAGGAAGAGTATGAGTATTCAACATTTCCGTGTC
GCCCTTATTCCCTTTTTTGCGGCATTTTGCCTTCCTGTTTTTGCTCACCCAGAAACGCTGGTGAAAGTAA
AAGATGCTGAAGATCAGTTGGGTGCACGAGTGGGTTACATCGAACTGGATCTCAACAGCGGTAAGATCCT
TGAGAGTTTTCGCCCCGAAGAACGTTTTCCAATGATGAGCACTTTTAAAGTTCTGCTATGTGGCGCGGTA
TTATCCCGTATTGACGCCGGGCAAGAGCAACTCGGTCGCCGCATACACTATTCTCAGAATGACTTGGTTG
AGTACTCACCAGTCACAGAAAAGCATCTTACGGATGGCATGACAGTAAGAGAATTATGCAGTGCTGCCAT
AACCATGAGTGATAACACTGCGGCCAACTTACTTCTGACAACGATCGGAGGACCGAAGGAGCTAACCGCT
TTTTTGCACAACATGGGGGATCATGTAACTCGCCTTGATCGTTGGGAACCGGAGCTGAATGAAGCCATAC
CAAACGACGAGCGTGACACCACGATGCCTGTAGCAATGGCAACAACGTTGCGCAAACTATTAACTGGCGA
ACTACTTACTCTAGCTTCCCGGCAACAATTAATAGACTGGATGGAGGCGGATAAAGTTGCAGGACCACTT
CTGCGCTCGGCCCTTCCGGCTGGCTGGTTTATTGCTGATAAATCTGGAGCCGGTGAGCGTGGGTCTCGCG
GTATCATTGCAGCACTGGGGCCAGATGGTAAGCCCTCCCGTATCGTAGTTATCTACACGACGGGGAGTCA
GGCAACTATGGATGAACGAAATAGACAGATCGCTGAGATAGGTGCCTCACTGATTAAGCATTGGTAACTG
TCAGACCAAGTTTACTCATATATACTTTAGATTGATTTAAAACTTCATTTTTAATTTAAAAGGATCTAGG
TGAAGATCCTTTTTGATAATCTCATGACCAAAATCCCTTAACGTGAGTTTTCGTTCCACTGAGCGTCAGA
CCCCGTAGAAAAGATCAAAGGATCTTCTTGAGATCCTTTTTTTCTGCGCGTAATCTGCTGCTTGCAAACA
AAAAAACCACCGCTACCAGCGGTGGTTTGTTTGCCGGATCAAGAGCTACCAACTCTTTTTCCGAAGGTAA
CTGGCTTCAGCAGAGCGCAGATACCAAATACTGTTCTTCTAGTGTAGCCGTAGTTAGGCCACCACTTCAA
GAACTCTGTAGCACCGCCTACATACCTCGCTCTGCTAATCCTGTTACCAGTGGCTGCTGCCAGTGGCGAT
AAGTCGTGTCTTACCGGGTTGGACTCAAGACGATAGTTACCGGATAAGGCGCAGCGGTCGGGCTGAACGG
GGGGTTCGTGCACACAGCCCAGCTTGGAGCGAACGACCTACACCGAACTGAGATACCTACAGCGTGAGCT
ATGAGAAAGCGCCACGCTTCCCGAAGGGAGAAAGGCGGACAGGTATCCGGTAAGCGGCAGGGTCGGAACA
GGAGAGCGCACGAGGGAGCTTCCAGGGGGAAACGCCTGGTATCTTTATAGTCCTGTCGGGTTTCGCCACC
TCTGACTTGAGCGTCGATTTTTGTGATGCTCGTCAGGGGGGCGGAGCCTATGGAAAAACGCCAGCAACGC
GGCCTTTTTACGGTTCCTGGCCTTTTGCTGGCCTTTTGCTCACATGTTCTTTCCTGCGTTATCCCCTGAT
TCTGTGGATAACCGTATTACCGCCTTTGAGTGAGCTGATACCGCTCGCCGCAGCCGAACGACCGAGCGCA
GCGAGTCAGTGAGCGAGGAAGCGGAAGAGCGCCCAATACGCAAACCGCCTCTCCCCGCGCGTTGGCCGAT
TCATTAATGCAGCTGGCACGACAGGTTTCCCGACTGGAAAGCGGGCAGTGAGCGCAACGCAATTAATGTG
AGTTAGCTCACTCATTAGGCACCCCAGGCTTTACACTTTATGCTTCCGGCTCGTATGTTGTGTGGAATTG
TGAGCGGATAACAATTTCACACAG
